>Addgene plasmid #202437 | pXPR_003-sgBIRC6-1 | addgene full sequence | sequence record 399223 | Addgene NGS Result
GCCGCAGCCGAACGACCGAGCGCAGCGAGTCAGTGAGCGAGGAAGCGGAAGAGCGCCCAATACGCAAACC
GCCTCTCCCCGCGCGTTGGCCGATTCATTAATGCAGCTGGCACGACAGGTTTCCCGACTGGAAAGCGGGC
AGTGAGCGCAACGCAATTAATGTGAGTTAGCTCACTCATTAGGCACCCCAGGCTTTACACTTTATGCTTC
CGGCTCGTATGTTGTGTGGAATTGTGAGCGGATAACAATTTCACACAGGAAACAGCTATGACCATGATTA
CGCCAAGCGCGCAATTAACCCTCACTAAAGGGAACAAAAGCTGGAGCTGCAAGCTTAATGTAGTCTTATG
CAATACTCTTGTAGTCTTGCAACATGGTAACGATGAGTTAGCAACATGCCTTACAAGGAGAGAAAAAGCA
CCGTGCATGCCGATTGGTGGAAGTAAGGTGGTACGATCGTGCCTTATTAGGAAGGCAACAGACGGGTCTG
ACATGGATTGGACGAACCACTGAATTGCCGCATTGCAGAGATATTGTATTTAAGTGCCTAGCTCGATACA
TAAACGGGTCTCTCTGGTTAGACCAGATCTGAGCCTGGGAGCTCTCTGGCTAACTAGGGAACCCACTGCT
TAAGCCTCAATAAAGCTTGCCTTGAGTGCTTCAAGTAGTGTGTGCCCGTCTGTTGTGTGACTCTGGTAAC
TAGAGATCCCTCAGACCCTTTTAGTCAGTGTGGAAAATCTCTAGCAGTGGCGCCCGAACAGGGACTTGAA
AGCGAAAGGGAAACCAGAGGAGCTCTCTCGACGCAGGACTCGGCTTGCTGAAGCGCGCACGGCAAGAGGC
GAGGGGCGGCGACTGGTGAGTACGCCAAAAATTTTGACTAGCGGAGGCTAGAAGGAGAGAGATGGGTGCG
AGAGCGTCAGTATTAAGCGGGGGAGAATTAGATCGCGATGGGAAAAAATTCGGTTAAGGCCAGGGGGAAA
GAAAAAATATAAATTAAAACATATAGTATGGGCAAGCAGGGAGCTAGAACGATTCGCAGTTAATCCTGGC
CTGTTAGAAACATCAGAAGGCTGTAGACAAATACTGGGACAGCTACAACCATCCCTTCAGACAGGATCAG
AAGAACTTAGATCATTATATAATACAGTAGCAACCCTCTATTGTGTGCATCAAAGGATAGAGATAAAAGA
CACCAAGGAAGCTTTAGACAAGATAGAGGAAGAGCAAAACAAAAGTAAGACCACCGCACAGCAAGCGGCC
GCTGATCTTCAGACCTGGAGGAGGAGATATGAGGGACAATTGGAGAAGTGAATTATATAAATATAAAGTA
GTAAAAATTGAACCATTAGGAGTAGCACCCACCAAGGCAAAGAGAAGAGTGGTGCAGAGAGAAAAAAGAG
CAGTGGGAATAGGAGCTTTGTTCCTTGGGTTCTTGGGAGCAGCAGGAAGCACTATGGGCGCAGCGTCAAT
GACGCTGACGGTACAGGCCAGACAATTATTGTCTGGTATAGTGCAGCAGCAGAACAATTTGCTGAGGGCT
ATTGAGGCGCAACAGCATCTGTTGCAACTCACAGTCTGGGGCATCAAGCAGCTCCAGGCAAGAATCCTGG
CTGTGGAAAGATACCTAAAGGATCAACAGCTCCTGGGGATTTGGGGTTGCTCTGGAAAACTCATTTGCAC
CACTGCTGTGCCTTGGAATGCTAGTTGGAGTAATAAATCTCTGGAACAGATTTGGAATCACACGACCTGG
ATGGAGTGGGACAGAGAAATTAACAATTACACAAGCTTAATACACTCCTTAATTGAAGAATCGCAAAACC
AGCAAGAAAAGAATGAACAAGAATTATTGGAATTAGATAAATGGGCAAGTTTGTGGAATTGGTTTAACAT
AACAAATTGGCTGTGGTATATAAAATTATTCATAATGATAGTAGGAGGCTTGGTAGGTTTAAGAATAGTT
TTTGCTGTACTTTCTATAGTGAATAGAGTTAGGCAGGGATATTCACCATTATCGTTTCAGACCCACCTCC
CAACCCCGAGGGGACCCAGAGAGGGCCTATTTCCCATGATTCCTTCATATTTGCATATACGATACAAGGC
TGTTAGAGAGATAATTAGAATTAATTTGACTGTAAACACAAAGATATTAGTACAAAATACGTGACGTAGA
AAGTAATAATTTCTTGGGTAGTTTGCAGTTTTAAAATTATGTTTTAAAATGGACTATCATATGCTTACCG
TAACTTGAAAGTATTTCGATTTCTTGGCTTTATATATCTTGTGGAAAGGACGAAACACCGTTGCACTCAA
GGATTCAACAGTTTTAGAGCTAGAAATAGCAAGTTAAAATAAGGCTAGTCCGTTATCAACTTGAAAAAGT
GGCACCGAGTCGGTGCTTTTTTAAGCTTGGCGTAACTAGATCTTGAGACAAATGGCAGTATTCATCCACA
ATTTTAAAAGAAAAGGGGGGATTGGGGGGTACAGTGCAGGGGAAAGAATAGTAGACATAATAGCAACAGA
CATACAAACTAAAGAATTACAAAAACAAATTACAAAAATTCAAAATTTTCGGGTTTATTACAGGGACAGC
AGAGATCCACTTTGGCGCCGGCTCGAGGGGGCCCGGGTGCAAAGATGGATAAAGTTTTAAACAGAGAGGA
ATCTTTGCAGCTAATGGACCTTCTAGGTCTTGAAAGGAGTGGGAATTGGCTCCGGTGCCCGTCAGTGGGC
AGAGCGCACATCGCCCACAGTCCCCGAGAAGTTGGGGGGAGGGGTCGGCAATTGATCCGGTGCCTAGAGA
AGGTGGCGCGGGGTAAACTGGGAAAGTGATGTCGTGTACTGGCTCCGCCTTTTTCCCGAGGGTGGGGGAG
AACCGTATATAAGTGCAGTAGTCGCCGTGAACGTTCTTTTTCGCAACGGGTTTGCCGCCAGAACACAGGT
AAGTGCCGTGTGTGGTTCCCGCGGGCCTGGCCTCTTTACGGGTTATGGCCCTTGCGTGCCTTGAATTACT
TCCACCTGGCTGCAGTACGTGATTCTTGATCCCGAGCTTCGGGTTGGAAGTGGGTGGGAGAGTTCGAGGC
CTTGCGCTTAAGGAGCCCCTTCGCCTCGTGCTTGAGTTGAGGCCTGGCCTGGGCGCTGGGGCCGCCGCGT
GCGAATCTGGTGGCACCTTCGCGCCTGTCTCGCTGCTTTCGATAAGTCTCTAGCCATTTAAAATTTTTGA
TGACCTGCTGCGACGCTTTTTTTCTGGCAAGATAGTCTTGTAAATGCGGGCCAAGATCTGCACACTGGTA
TTTCGGTTTTTGGGGCCGCGGGCGGCGACGGGGCCCGTGCGTCCCAGCGCACATGTTCGGCGAGGCGGGG
CCTGCGAGCGCGGCCACCGAGAATCGGACGGGGGTAGTCTCAAGCTGGCCGGCCTGCTCTGGTGCCTGGC
CTCGCGCCGCCGTGTATCGCCCCGCCCTGGGCGGCAAGGCTGGCCCGGTCGGCACCAGTTGCGTGAGCGG
AAAGATGGCCGCTTCCCGGCCCTGCTGCAGGGAGCTCAAAATGGAGGACGCGGCGCTCGGGAGAGCGGGC
GGGTGAGTCACCCACACAAAGGAAAAGGGCCTTTCCGTCCTCAGCCGTCGCTTCATGTGACTCCACGGAG
TACCGGGCGCCGTCCAGGCACCTCGATTAGTTCTCGAGCTTTTGGAGTACGTCGTCTTTAGGTTGGGGGG
AGGGGTTTTATGCGATGGAGTTTCCCCACACTGAGTGGGTGGAGACTGAAGTTAGGCCAGCTTGGCACTT
GATGTAATTCTCCTTGGAATTTGCCCTTTTTGAGTTTGGATCTTGGTTCATTCTCAAGCCTCAGACAGTG
GTTCAAAGTTTTTTTCTTCCATTTCAGGTGTCGTGACGTACGGCCACCATGACCGAGTACAAGCCCACGG
TGCGCCTCGCCACCCGCGACGACGTCCCCAGGGCCGTACGCACCCTCGCCGCCGCGTTCGCCGACTACCC
CGCCACGCGCCACACCGTCGATCCGGACCGCCACATCGAGCGGGTCACCGAGCTGCAAGAACTCTTCCTC
ACGCGCGTCGGGCTCGACATCGGCAAGGTGTGGGTCGCGGACGACGGCGCCGCCGTGGCGGTCTGGACCA
CGCCGGAGAGCGTCGAAGCGGGGGCGGTGTTCGCCGAGATCGGCCCGCGCATGGCCGAGTTGAGCGGTTC
CCGGCTGGCCGCGCAGCAACAGATGGAAGGCCTCCTGGCGCCGCACCGGCCCAAGGAGCCCGCGTGGTTC
CTGGCCACCGTCGGAGTCTCGCCCGACCACCAGGGCAAGGGTCTGGGCAGCGCCGTCGTGCTCCCCGGAG
TGGAGGCGGCCGAGCGCGCCGGGGTGCCCGCCTTCCTGGAGACCTCCGCGCCCCGCAACCTCCCCTTCTA
CGAGCGGCTCGGCTTCACCGTCACCGCCGACGTCGAGGTGCCCGAAGGACCGCGCACCTGGTGCATGACC
CGCAAGCCCGGTGCCTGAACGCGTTAAGTCGACAATCAACCTCTGGATTACAAAATTTGTGAAAGATTGA
CTGGTATTCTTAACTATGTTGCTCCTTTTACGCTATGTGGATACGCTGCTTTAATGCCTTTGTATCATGC
TATTGCTTCCCGTATGGCTTTCATTTTCTCCTCCTTGTATAAATCCTGGTTGCTGTCTCTTTATGAGGAG
TTGTGGCCCGTTGTCAGGCAACGTGGCGTGGTGTGCACTGTGTTTGCTGACGCAACCCCCACTGGTTGGG
GCATTGCCACCACCTGTCAGCTCCTTTCCGGGACTTTCGCTTTCCCCCTCCCTATTGCCACGGCGGAACT
CATCGCCGCCTGCCTTGCCCGCTGCTGGACAGGGGCTCGGCTGTTGGGCACTGACAATTCCGTGGTGTTG
TCGGGGAAATCATCGTCCTTTCCTTGGCTGCTCGCCTGTGTTGCCACCTGGATTCTGCGCGGGACGTCCT
TCTGCTACGTCCCTTCGGCCCTCAATCCAGCGGACCTTCCTTCCCGCGGCCTGCTGCCGGCTCTGCGGCC
TCTTCCGCGTCTTCGCCTTCGCCCTCAGACGAGTCGGATCTCCCTTTGGGCCGCCTCCCCGCGTCGACTT
TAAGACCAATGACTTACAAGGCAGCTGTAGATCTTAGCCACTTTTTAAAAGAAAAGGGGGGACTGGAAGG
GCTAATTCACTCCCAACGAAGACAAGATCTGCTTTTTGCTTGTACTGGGTCTCTCTGGTTAGACCAGATC
TGAGCCTGGGAGCTCTCTGGCTAACTAGGGAACCCACTGCTTAAGCCTCAATAAAGCTTGCCTTGAGTGC
TTCAAGTAGTGTGTGCCCGTCTGTTGTGTGACTCTGGTAACTAGAGATCCCTCAGACCCTTTTAGTCAGT
GTGGAAAATCTCTAGCAGTACGTATAGTAGTTCATGTCATCTTATTATTCAGTATTTATAACTTGCAAAG
AAATGAATATCAGAGAGTGAGAGGAACTTGTTTATTGCAGCTTATAATGGTTACAAATAAAGCAATAGCA
TCACAAATTTCACAAATAAAGCATTTTTTTCACTGCATTCTAGTTGTGGTTTGTCCAAACTCATCAATGT
ATCTTATCATGTCTGGCTCTAGCTATCCCGCCCCTAACTCCGCCCATCCCGCCCCTAACTCCGCCCAGTT
CCGCCCATTCTCCGCCCCATGGCTGACTAATTTTTTTTATTTATGCAGAGGCCGAGGCCGCCTCGGCCTC
TGAGCTATTCCAGAAGTAGTGAGGAGGCTTTTTTGGAGGCCTAGGGACGTACCCAATTCGCCCTATAGTG
AGTCGTATTACGCGCGCTCACTGGCCGTCGTTTTACAACGTCGTGACTGGGAAAACCCTGGCGTTACCCA
ACTTAATCGCCTTGCAGCACATCCCCCTTTCGCCAGCTGGCGTAATAGCGAAGAGGCCCGCACCGATCGC
CCTTCCCAACAGTTGCGCAGCCTGAATGGCGAATGGG
[124 nt withheld, positions 5988-6111]
C
[91 nt withheld, positions 6113-6203]
A
[49 nt withheld, positions 6205-6253]
CCTTTGACGTTGGAGTCCACGTTCTTT
[37 nt withheld, positions 6281-6317]
ACCCTATCTCGGTCTATTCTTTTGATTTATAAGGGATTTTGCCGATTTCGGCCTATTGGTTAAAAAATGA
GCTGATTTAACAAAAATTTAACGCGAATTTTAACAAAATATTAACGCTTACAATTTAGGTGGCACTTTTC
GGGGAAATGTGCGCGGAACCCCTATTTGTTTATTTTTCTAAATACATTCAAATATGTATCCGCTCATGAG
ACAATAACCCTGATAAATGCTTCAATAATATTGAAAAAGGAAGAGTATGAGTATTCAACATTTCCGTGTC
GCCCTTATTCCCTTTTTTGCGGCATTTTGCCTTCCTGTTTTTGCTCACCCAGAAACGCTGGTGAAAGTAA
AAGATGCTGAAGATCAGTTGGGTGCACGAGTGGGTTACATCGAACTGGATCTCAACAGCGGTAAGATCCT
TGAGAGTTTTCGCCCCGAAGAACGTTTTCCAATGATGAGCACTTTTAAAGTTCTGCTATGTGGCGCGGTA
TTATCCCGTATTGACGCCGGGCAAGAGCAACTCGGTCGCCGCATACACTATTCTCAGAATGACTTGGTTG
AGTACTCACCAGTCACAGAAAAGCATCTTACGGATGGCATGACAGTAAGAGAATTATGCAGTGCTGCCAT
AACCATGAGTGATAACACTGCGGCCAACTTACTTCTGACAACGATCGGAGGACCGAAGGAGCTAACCGCT
TTTTTGCACAACATGGGGGATCATGTAACTCGCCTTGATCGTTGGGAACCGGAGCTGAATGAAGCCATAC
CAAACGACGAGCGTGACACCACGATGCCTGTAGCAATGGCAACAACGTTGCGCAAACTATTAACTGGCGA
ACTACTTACTCTAGCTTCCCGGCAACAATTAATAGACTGGATGGAGGCGGATAAAGTTGCAGGACCACTT
CTGCGCTCGGCCCTTCCGGCTGGCTGGTTTATTGCTGATAAATCTGGAGCCGGTGAGCGTGGGTCTCGCG
GTATCATTGCAGCACTGGGGCCAGATGGTAAGCCCTCCCGTATCGTAGTTATCTACACGACGGGGAGTCA
GGCAACTATGGATGAACGAAATAGACAGATCGCTGAGATAGGTGCCTCACTGATTAAGCATTGGTAACTG
TCAGACCAAGTTTACTCATATATACTTTAGATTGATTTAAAACTTCATTTTTAATTTAAAAGGATCTAGG
TGAAGATCCTTTTTGATAATCTCATGACCAAAATCCCTTAACGTGAGTTTTCGTTCCACTGAGCGTCAGA
CCCCGTAGAAAAGATCAAAGGATCTTCTTGAGATCCTTTTTTTCTGCGCGTAATCTGCTGCTTGCAAACA
AAAAAACCACCGCTACCAGCGGTGGTTTGTTTGCCGGATCAAGAGCTACCAACTCTTTTTCCGAAGGTAA
CTGGCTTCAGCAGAGCGCAGATACCAAATACTGTTCTTCTAGTGTAGCCGTAGTTAGGCCACCACTTCAA
GAACTCTGTAGCACCGCCTACATACCTCGCTCTGCTAATCCTGTTACCAGTGGCTGCTGCCAGTGGCGAT
AAGTCGTGTCTTACCGGGTTGGACTCAAGACGATAGTTACCGGATAAGGCGCAGCGGTCGGGCTGAACGG
GGGGTTCGTGCACACAGCCCAGCTTGGAGCGAACGACCTACACCGAACTGAGATACCTACAGCGTGAGCT
ATGAGAAAGCGCCACGCTTCCCGAAGGGAGAAAGGCGGACAGGTATCCGGTAAGCGGCAGGGTCGGAACA
GGAGAGCGCACGAGGGAGCTTCCAGGGGGAAACGCCTGGTATCTTTATAGTCCTGTCGGGTTTCGCCACC
TCTGACTTGAGCGTCGATTTTTGTGATGCTCGTCAGGGGGGCGGAGCCTATGGAAAAACGCCAGCAACGC
GGCCTTTTTACGGTTCCTGGCCTTTTGCTGGCCTTTTGCTCACATGTTCTTTCCTGCGTTATCCCCTGAT
TCTGTGGATAACCGTATTACCGCCTTTGAGTGAGCTGATACCGCTC
Features (pLannotate 1.2.2; 30 found; start..end, strand, type, name):
      1..51      +  rep_origin     RSF ori (fragment): Plasmids containing the RSF 1030 origin of replication can be propagated in E. coli cells that contain additional plasmids with compatible origins.
     53..145     +  CDS            lacI (fragment): lac repressor; lacI; The lac repressor binds to the lac operator to inhibit transcription in E. coli. This inhibition can be relieved by adding lactose or isopropyl-β-D-thiogalactopyranoside (IPTG).
    158..179     +  protein_bind   CAP binding site: CAP binding activates transcription in the presence of cAMP. E. coli catabolite activator protein
    194..224     +  promoter       lac promoter: promoter for the E. coli lac operon
    232..248     +  protein_bind   lac operator: The lac repressor binds to the lac operator to inhibit transcription in E. coli. This inhibition can be relieved by adding lactose or isopropyl-β-D-thiogalactopyranoside (IPTG). lac repressor encoded by lacI
    293..311     +  promoter       T3 promoter: promoter for bacteriophage T3 RNA polymerase
    339..565     +  promoter       RSV promoter: Rous sarcoma virus enhancer/promoter
    566..746     +  LTR            5' LTR (truncated): truncated 5' long terminal repeat (LTR) from HIV-1
    793..918     +  misc_feature   HIV-1 Ψ: packaging signal of human immunodeficiency virus type 1
    902..1265    +  CDS            HIV-1 gag (fragment): gag protein from human immunodeficiency virus 1; gag
   1411..1644    +  misc_feature   RRE: The Rev response element (RRE) of HIV-1 allows for Rev-dependent mRNA export from the nucleus to the cytoplasm.
   2021..2047    +  CDS            Rev (fragment): human immunodeficiency virus 1 (HIV-1) Rev protein; rev; enhances nuclear export of unspliced and incompletely spliced viral mRNAs
   2051..2291    +  promoter       U6 promoter: RNA polymerase III promoter for human U6 snRNA
   2321..2396    +  misc_RNA       gRNA scaffold: guide RNA scaffold for the Streptococcus pyogenes CRISPR/Cas9 system
   2452..2569    +  misc_feature   cPPT/CTS: central polypurine tract and central termination sequence of HIV-1
   2635..2701    +  CDS            small t antigen (fragment): SV40 (simian virus 40) small t antigen
   2727..2938    +  promoter       EF-1α core promoter: core promoter for human elongation factor EF-1α
   2939..3877    +  intron         EF-1α intron A: intron upstream of the start codon of human EF-1α
   3899..4498    +  CDS            PuroR (fragment): puromycin N-acetyltransferase; pac from Streptomyces; confers resistance to puromycin
   4514..5102    +  misc_feature   WPRE: woodchuck hepatitis virus posttranscriptional regulatory element
   5153..5172    +  misc_feature   cPPT/CTS (fragment): central polypurine tract and central termination sequence of HIV-1
   5174..5407    +  LTR            3' LTR (ΔU3): self-inactivating 3' long terminal repeat (LTR) from HIV-1
   5485..5606    +  polyA_signal   SV40 poly(A) signal: SV40 polyadenylation signal
   5646..5781    +  rep_origin     SV40 ori: SV40 origin of replication
   5802..5820    -  promoter       T7 promoter: promoter for bacteriophage T7 RNA polymerase
   5828..5983    +  CDS            lacZα (fragment): LacZα fragment of β-galactosidase; lacZ fragment
   5988..6416    +  rep_origin     f1 ori (sequence partly withheld): f1 bacteriophage origin of replication; arrow indicates direction of (+) strand synthesis
   6469..6573    +  promoter       AmpR promoter: bla
   6574..7434    +  CDS            AmpR: β-lactamase; bla; confers resistance to ampicillin, carbenicillin, and related antibiotics
   7605..8193    +  rep_origin     ori: high-copy-number ColE1/pMB1/pBR322/pUC origin of replication
