[The description below was written by a language model from this plasmid's Addgene catalogue record and pLannotate feature annotations shown in this document.]
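Description:
pXPR_003-sgBIRC6-1 is a third-generation-style, self-inactivating HIV-1 lentiviral CRISPR vector built on the pXPR_003 backbone, designed to deliver a single guide RNA against human BIRC6 (also known as APOLLON or BRUCE) into mammalian cells. In bacteria the 8.3 kb plasmid is maintained at high copy from a ColE1/pUC-type origin and selected with ampicillin through the β-lactamase gene. An f1 origin, an SV40 origin and leftover lac, T3 and T7 elements are also annotated in the backbone. Short hits to RSF ori, lacI, lacZα and SV40 small t antigen are only fragments and are unlikely to be functional parts.

The viral genome is transcribed from an RSV promoter fused to a truncated 5' LTR. It carries the Ψ packaging signal with a partial gag region, the Rev response element for Rev-dependent nuclear export, and a cPPT/CTS, and it ends in a ΔU3 3' LTR that inactivates LTR promoter activity after integration, followed by an SV40 polyadenylation signal.

Two expression units sit between the LTRs. A human U6 RNA polymerase III promoter drives the BIRC6-targeting spacer fused to the Streptococcus pyogenes Cas9 guide scaffold. An EF-1α core promoter with its intron A drives puromycin N-acetyltransferase, followed by a WPRE to enhance transcript expression, which allows puromycin selection of transduced cells.

No Cas9 coding sequence is annotated, so the nuclease must be supplied separately, for example in Cas9-expressing cells. The stated purpose is expression of a BIRC6 guide RNA. The associated publication concerns a ubiquitination cascade regulating the integrated stress response and survival in carcinomas.
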