Addgene plasmid #202437: pXPR_003-sgBIRC6-1
Purpose: Expression of a guide RNA targeting BIRC6
Depositing lab: William Hahn. Depositing organization: Dana-Farber Cancer Institute. Publication: A Ubiquitination Cascade Regulating the Integrated Stress Response and Survival in Carcinomas. Cervia LD, Shibue T, Borah AA, Gaeta B, He L, Leung L, Li N, Moyer SM, Shim BH, Dumont N, Gonzalez A, Bick NR, Kazachkova M, Dempster JM, Krill-Burger JM, Piccioni F, Udeshi ND, Olive ME, Carr SA, Root DE, McFarland JM, Vazquez F, Hahn WC. Cancer Discov. 2023 Mar 1;13(3):766-795. doi: 10.1158/2159-8290.CD-22-1230. PubMed 36576405.
Backbone
  Vector backbone: pXPR_003
  Vector type: Mammalian Expression, Lentiviral, CRISPR
  Selectable markers: Puromycin
Growth in bacteria
  Bacterial resistance: Ampicillin, 100 μg/mL
  Growth temperature: 37°C
  Growth strain: NEB Stable
  Copy number: High Copy
Gene/Insert
  Gene/Insert name: BIRC6 gRNA
  gRNA/shRNA sequence: GTTGCACTCAAGGATTCAACA
  Species: H. sapiens (human)
  Entrez Gene: BIRC6 (a.k.a. APOLLON, BRUCE)
  Promoter: hU6
  Cloning method: Restriction Enzyme; 5′ cloning site unknown (unknown if destroyed)
Terms and licenses: Academic/Nonprofit Terms; Industry Terms: Not Available to Industry
How to cite: pXPR_003-sgBIRC6-1 was a gift from William Hahn (Addgene plasmid # 202437 ; http://n2t.net/addgene:202437 ; RRID:Addgene_202437)
